>Addgene plasmid #77717 | MARK3 gRNA (BRDN0001146805) | addgene full sequence | sequence record 188294 | Addgene Assembled Sequence
CCCGGGTGCAAAGATGGATAAAGTTTTAAACAGAGAGGAATCTTTGCAGCTAATGGACCTTCTAGGTCTT
GAAAGGAGTGGGAATTGGCTCCGGTGCCCGTCAGTGGGCAGAGCGCACATCGCCCACAGTCCCCGAGAAG
TTGGGGGGAGGGGTCGGCAATTGATCCGGTGCCTAGAGAAGGTGGCGCGGGGTAAACTGGGAAAGTGATG
TCGTGTACTGGCTCCGCCTTTTTCCCGAGGGTGGGGGAGAACCGTATATAAGTGCAGTAGTCGCCGTGAA
CGTTCTTTTTCGCAACGGGTTTGCCGCCAGAACACAGGTAAGTGCCGTGTGTGGTTCCCGCGGGCCTGGC
CTCTTTACGGGTTATGGCCCTTGCGTGCCTTGAATTACTTCCACCTGGCTGCAGTACGTGATTCTTGATC
CCGAGCTTCGGGTTGGAAGTGGGTGGGAGAGTTCGAGGCCTTGCGCTTAAGGAGCCCCTTCGCCTCGTGC
TTGAGTTGAGGCCTGGCCTGGGCGCTGGGGCCGCCGCGTGCGAATCTGGTGGCACCTTCGCGCCTGTCTC
GCTGCTTTCGATAAGTCTCTAGCCATTTAAAATTTTTGATGACCTGCTGCGACGCTTTTTTTCTGGCAAG
ATAGTCTTGTAAATGCGGGCCAAGATCTGCACACTGGTATTTCGGTTTTTGGGGCCGCGGGCGGCGACGG
GGCCCGTGCGTCCCAGCGCACATGTTCGGCGAGGCGGGGCCTGCGAGCGCGGCCACCGAGAATCGGACGG
GGGTAGTCTCAAGCTGGCCGGCCTGCTCTGGTGCCTGGCCTCGCGCCGCCGTGTATCGCCCCGCCCTGGG
CGGCAAGGCTGGCCCGGTCGGCACCAGTTGCGTGAGCGGAAAGATGGCCGCTTCCCGGCCCTGCTGCAGG
GAGCTCAAAATGGAGGACGCGGCGCTCGGGAGAGCGGGCGGGTGAGTCACCCACACAAAGGAAAAGGGCC
TTTCCGTCCTCAGCCGTCGCTTCATGTGACTCCACGGAGTACCGGGCGCCGTCCAGGCACCTCGATTAGT
TCTCGAGCTTTTGGAGTACGTCGTCTTTAGGTTGGGGGGAGGGGTTTTATGCGATGGAGTTTCCCCACAC
TGAGTGGGTGGAGACTGAAGTTAGGCCAGCTTGGCACTTGATGTAATTCTCCTTGGAATTTGCCCTTTTT
GAGTTTGGATCTTGGTTCATTCTCAAGCCTCAGACAGTGGTTCAAAGTTTTTTTCTTCCATTTCAGGTGT
CGTGACGTACGGCCACCATGACCGAGTACAAGCCCACGGTGCGCCTCGCCACCCGCGACGACGTCCCCAG
GGCCGTACGCACCCTCGCCGCCGCGTTCGCCGACTACCCCGCCACGCGCCACACCGTCGATCCGGACCGC
CACATCGAGCGGGTCACCGAGCTGCAAGAACTCTTCCTCACGCGCGTCGGGCTCGACATCGGCAAGGTGT
GGGTCGCGGACGACGGCGCCGCCGTGGCGGTCTGGACCACGCCGGAGAGCGTCGAAGCGGGGGCGGTGTT
CGCCGAGATCGGCCCGCGCATGGCCGAGTTGAGCGGTTCCCGGCTGGCCGCGCAGCAACAGATGGAAGGC
CTCCTGGCGCCGCACCGGCCCAAGGAGCCCGCGTGGTTCCTGGCCACCGTCGGAGTCTCGCCCGACCACC
AGGGCAAGGGTCTGGGCAGCGCCGTCGTGCTCCCCGGAGTGGAGGCGGCCGAGCGCGCCGGGGTGCCCGC
CTTCCTGGAGACCTCCGCGCCCCGCAACCTCCCCTTCTACGAGCGGCTCGGCTTCACCGTCACCGCCGAC
GTCGAGGTGCCCGAAGGACCGCGCACCTGGTGCATGACCCGCAAGCCCGGTGCCTGAACGCGTTAAGTCG
ACAATCAACCTCTGGATTACAAAATTTGTGAAAGATTGACTGGTATTCTTAACTATGTTGCTCCTTTTAC
GCTATGTGGATACGCTGCTTTAATGCCTTTGTATCATGCTATTGCTTCCCGTATGGCTTTCATTTTCTCC
TCCTTGTATAAATCCTGGTTGCTGTCTCTTTATGAGGAGTTGTGGCCCGTTGTCAGGCAACGTGGCGTGG
TGTGCACTGTGTTTGCTGACGCAACCCCCACTGGTTGGGGCATTGCCACCACCTGTCAGCTCCTTTCCGG
GACTTTCGCTTTCCCCCTCCCTATTGCCACGGCGGAACTCATCGCCGCCTGCCTTGCCCGCTGCTGGACA
GGGGCTCGGCTGTTGGGCACTGACAATTCCGTGGTGTTGTCGGGGAAATCATCGTCCTTTCCTTGGCTGC
TCGCCTGTGTTGCCACCTGGATTCTGCGCGGGACGTCCTTCTGCTACGTCCCTTCGGCCCTCAATCCAGC
GGACCTTCCTTCCCGCGGCCTGCTGCCGGCTCTGCGGCCTCTTCCGCGTCTTCGCCTTCGCCCTCAGACG
AGTCGGATCTCCCTTTGGGCCGCCTCCCCGCGTCGACTTTAAGACCAATGACTTACAAGGCAGCTGTAGA
TCTTAGCCACTTTTTAAAAGAAAAGGGGGGACTGGAAGGGCTAATTCACTCCCAACGAAGACAAGATCTG
CTTTTTGCTTGTACTGGGTCTCTCTGGTTAGACCAGATCTGAGCCTGGGAGCTCTCTGGCTAACTAGGGA
ACCCACTGCTTAAGCCTCAATAAAGCTTGCCTTGAGTGCTTCAAGTAGTGTGTGCCCGTCTGTTGTGTGA
CTCTGGTAACTAGAGATCCCTCAGACCCTTTTAGTCAGTGTGGAAAATCTCTAGCAGTACGTATAGTAGT
TCATGTCATCTTATTATTCAGTATTTATAACTTGCAAAGAAATGAATATCAGAGAGTGAGAGGAACTTGT
TTATTGCAGCTTATAATGGTTACAAATAAAGCAATAGCATCACAAATTTCACAAATAAAGCATTTTTTTC
ACTGCATTCTAGTTGTGGTTTGTCCAAACTCATCAATGTATCTTATCATGTCTGGCTCTAGCTATCCCGC
CCCTAACTCCGCCCATCCCGCCCCTAACTCCGCCCAGTTCCGCCCATTCTCCGCCCCATGGCTGACTAAT
TTTTTTTATTTATGCAGAGGCCGAGGCCGCCTCGGCCTCTGAGCTATTCCAGAAGTAGTGAGGAGGCTTT
TTTGGAGGCCTAGGGACGTACCCAATTCGCCCTATAGTGAGTCGTATTACGCGCGCTCACTGGCCGTCGT
TTTACAACGTCGTGACTGGGAAAACCCTGGCGTTACCCAACTTAATCGCCTTGCAGCACATCCCCCTTTC
GCCAGCTGGCGTAATAGCGAAGAGGCCCGCACCGATCGCCCTTCCCAACAGTTGCGCAGCCTGAATGGCG
AATGGG
[124 nt withheld, positions 3367-3490]
C
[91 nt withheld, positions 3492-3582]
A
[49 nt withheld, positions 3584-3632]
CCTTTGACGTTGGAGTCCACGTTCTTT
[37 nt withheld, positions 3660-3696]
ACCCTATCTCGGTCTATTCTTTTGATTTATAAGGGATTTTGCCGATTTCGGCCTATTGGTTAAAAAATGA
GCTGATTTAACAAAAATTTAACGCGAATTTTAACAAAATATTAACGCTTACAATTTAGGTGGCACTTTTC
GGGGAAATGTGCGCGGAACCCCTATTTGTTTATTTTTCTAAATACATTCAAATATGTATCCGCTCATGAG
ACAATAACCCTGATAAATGCTTCAATAATATTGAAAAAGGAAGAGTATGAGTATTCAACATTTCCGTGTC
GCCCTTATTCCCTTTTTTGCGGCATTTTGCCTTCCTGTTTTTGCTCACCCAGAAACGCTGGTGAAAGTAA
AAGATGCTGAAGATCAGTTGGGTGCACGAGTGGGTTACATCGAACTGGATCTCAACAGCGGTAAGATCCT
TGAGAGTTTTCGCCCCGAAGAACGTTTTCCAATGATGAGCACTTTTAAAGTTCTGCTATGTGGCGCGGTA
TTATCCCGTATTGACGCCGGGCAAGAGCAACTCGGTCGCCGCATACACTATTCTCAGAATGACTTGGTTG
AGTACTCACCAGTCACAGAAAAGCATCTTACGGATGGCATGACAGTAAGAGAATTATGCAGTGCTGCCAT
AACCATGAGTGATAACACTGCGGCCAACTTACTTCTGACAACGATCGGAGGACCGAAGGAGCTAACCGCT
TTTTTGCACAACATGGGGGATCATGTAACTCGCCTTGATCGTTGGGAACCGGAGCTGAATGAAGCCATAC
CAAACGACGAGCGTGACACCACGATGCCTGTAGCAATGGCAACAACGTTGCGCAAACTATTAACTGGCGA
ACTACTTACTCTAGCTTCCCGGCAACAATTAATAGACTGGATGGAGGCGGATAAAGTTGCAGGACCACTT
CTGCGCTCGGCCCTTCCGGCTGGCTGGTTTATTGCTGATAAATCTGGAGCCGGTGAGCGTGGGTCTCGCG
GTATCATTGCAGCACTGGGGCCAGATGGTAAGCCCTCCCGTATCGTAGTTATCTACACGACGGGGAGTCA
GGCAACTATGGATGAACGAAATAGACAGATCGCTGAGATAGGTGCCTCACTGATTAAGCATTGGTAACTG
TCAGACCAAGTTTACTCATATATACTTTAGATTGATTTAAAACTTCATTTTTAATTTAAAAGGATCTAGG
TGAAGATCCTTTTTGATAATCTCATGACCAAAATCCCTTAACGTGAGTTTTCGTTCCACTGAGCGTCAGA
CCCCGTAGAAAAGATCAAAGGATCTTCTTGAGATCCTTTTTTTCTGCGCGTAATCTGCTGCTTGCAAACA
AAAAAACCACCGCTACCAGCGGTGGTTTGTTTGCCGGATCAAGAGCTACCAACTCTTTTTCCGAAGGTAA
CTGGCTTCAGCAGAGCGCAGATACCAAATACTGTTCTTCTAGTGTAGCCGTAGTTAGGCCACCACTTCAA
GAACTCTGTAGCACCGCCTACATACCTCGCTCTGCTAATCCTGTTACCAGTGGCTGCTGCCAGTGGCGAT
AAGTCGTGTCTTACCGGGTTGGACTCAAGACGATAGTTACCGGATAAGGCGCAGCGGTCGGGCTGAACGG
GGGGTTCGTGCACACAGCCCAGCTTGGAGCGAACGACCTACACCGAACTGAGATACCTACAGCGTGAGCT
ATGAGAAAGCGCCACGCTTCCCGAAGGGAGAAAGGCGGACAGGTATCCGGTAAGCGGCAGGGTCGGAACA
GGAGAGCGCACGAGGGAGCTTCCAGGGGGAAACGCCTGGTATCTTTATAGTCCTGTCGGGTTTCGCCACC
TCTGACTTGAGCGTCGATTTTTGTGATGCTCGTCAGGGGGGCGGAGCCTATGGAAAAACGCCAGCAACGC
GGCCTTTTTACGGTTCCTGGCCTTTTGCTGGCCTTTTGCTCACATGTTCTTTCCTGCGTTATCCCCTGAT
TCTGTGGATAACCGTATTACCGCCTTTGAGTGAGCTGATACCGCTCGCCGCAGCCGAACGACCGAGCGCA
GCGAGTCAGTGAGCGAGGAAGCGGAAGAGCGCCCAATACGCAAACCGCCTCTCCCCGCGCGTTGGCCGAT
TCATTAATGCAGCTGGCACGACAGGTTTCCCGACTGGAAAGCGGGCAGTGAGCGCAACGCAATTAATGTG
AGTTAGCTCACTCATTAGGCACCCCAGGCTTTACACTTTATGCTTCCGGCTCGTATGTTGTGTGGAATTG
TGAGCGGATAACAATTTCACACAGGAAACAGCTATGACCATGATTACGCCAAGCGCGCAATTAACCCTCA
CTAAAGGGAACAAAAGCTGGAGCTGCAAGCTTAATGTAGTCTTATGCAATACTCTTGTAGTCTTGCAACA
TGGTAACGATGAGTTAGCAACATGCCTTACAAGGAGAGAAAAAGCACCGTGCATGCCGATTGGTGGAAGT
AAGGTGGTACGATCGTGCCTTATTAGGAAGGCAACAGACGGGTCTGACATGGATTGGACGAACCACTGAA
TTGCCGCATTGCAGAGATATTGTATTTAAGTGCCTAGCTCGATACATAAACGGGTCTCTCTGGTTAGACC
AGATCTGAGCCTGGGAGCTCTCTGGCTAACTAGGGAACCCACTGCTTAAGCCTCAATAAAGCTTGCCTTG
AGTGCTTCAAGTAGTGTGTGCCCGTCTGTTGTGTGACTCTGGTAACTAGAGATCCCTCAGACCCTTTTAG
TCAGTGTGGAAAATCTCTAGCAGTGGCGCCCGAACAGGGACTTGAAAGCGAAAGGGAAACCAGAGGAGCT
CTCTCGACGCAGGACTCGGCTTGCTGAAGCGCGCACGGCAAGAGGCGAGGGGCGGCGACTGGTGAGTACG
CCAAAAATTTTGACTAGCGGAGGCTAGAAGGAGAGAGATGGGTGCGAGAGCGTCAGTATTAAGCGGGGGA
GAATTAGATCGCGATGGGAAAAAATTCGGTTAAGGCCAGGGGGAAAGAAAAAATATAAATTAAAACATAT
AGTATGGGCAAGCAGGGAGCTAGAACGATTCGCAGTTAATCCTGGCCTGTTAGAAACATCAGAAGGCTGT
AGACAAATACTGGGACAGCTACAACCATCCCTTCAGACAGGATCAGAAGAACTTAGATCATTATATAATA
CAGTAGCAACCCTCTATTGTGTGCATCAAAGGATAGAGATAAAAGACACCAAGGAAGCTTTAGACAAGAT
AGAGGAAGAGCAAAACAAAAGTAAGACCACCGCACAGCAAGCGGCCGCTGATCTTCAGACCTGGAGGAGG
AGATATGAGGGACAATTGGAGAAGTGAATTATATAAATATAAAGTAGTAAAAATTGAACCATTAGGAGTA
GCACCCACCAAGGCAAAGAGAAGAGTGGTGCAGAGAGAAAAAAGAGCAGTGGGAATAGGAGCTTTGTTCC
TTGGGTTCTTGGGAGCAGCAGGAAGCACTATGGGCGCAGCGTCAATGACGCTGACGGTACAGGCCAGACA
ATTATTGTCTGGTATAGTGCAGCAGCAGAACAATTTGCTGAGGGCTATTGAGGCGCAACAGCATCTGTTG
CAACTCACAGTCTGGGGCATCAAGCAGCTCCAGGCAAGAATCCTGGCTGTGGAAAGATACCTAAAGGATC
AACAGCTCCTGGGGATTTGGGGTTGCTCTGGAAAACTCATTTGCACCACTGCTGTGCCTTGGAATGCTAG
TTGGAGTAATAAATCTCTGGAACAGATTTGGAATCACACGACCTGGATGGAGTGGGACAGAGAAATTAAC
AATTACACAAGCTTAATACACTCCTTAATTGAAGAATCGCAAAACCAGCAAGAAAAGAATGAACAAGAAT
TATTGGAATTAGATAAATGGGCAAGTTTGTGGAATTGGTTTAACATAACAAATTGGCTGTGGTATATAAA
ATTATTCATAATGATAGTAGGAGGCTTGGTAGGTTTAAGAATAGTTTTTGCTGTACTTTCTATAGTGAAT
AGAGTTAGGCAGGGATATTCACCATTATCGTTTCAGACCCACCTCCCAACCCCGAGGGGACCCAGAGAGG
GCCTATTTCCCATGATTCCTTCATATTTGCATATACGATACAAGGCTGTTAGAGAGATAATTAGAATTAA
TTTGACTGTAAACACAAAGATATTAGTACAAAATACGTGACGTAGAAAGTAATAATTTCTTGGGTAGTTT
GCAGTTTTAAAATTATGTTTTAAAATGGACTATCATATGCTTACCGTAACTTGAAAGTATTTCGATTTCT
TGGCTTTATATATCTTGTGGAAAGGACGAAACACCGAGGACAGGTGGATCAATGCAGTTTTAGAGCTAGA
AATAGCAAGTTAAAATAAGGCTAGTCCGTTATCAACTTGAAAAAGTGGCACCGAGTCGGTGCTTTTTTAA
GCTTGGCGTAACTAGATCTTGAGACAAATGGCAGTATTCATCCACAATTTTAAAAGAAAAGGGGGGATTG
GGGGGTACAGTGCAGGGGAAAGAATAGTAGACATAATAGCAACAGACATACAAACTAAAGAATTACAAAA
ACAAATTACAAAAATTCAAAATTTTCGGGTTTATTACAGGGACAGCAGAGATCCACTTTGGCGCCGGCTC
GAGGGGG
Features (pLannotate 1.2.2; 29 found; start..end, strand, type, name):
     14..80      +  CDS            small t antigen (fragment): SV40 (simian virus 40) small t antigen
    106..317     +  promoter       EF-1α core promoter: core promoter for human elongation factor EF-1α
    318..1256    +  intron         EF-1α intron A: intron upstream of the start codon of human EF-1α
   1278..1877    +  CDS            PuroR (fragment): puromycin N-acetyltransferase; pac from Streptomyces; confers resistance to puromycin
   1893..2481    +  misc_feature   WPRE: woodchuck hepatitis virus posttranscriptional regulatory element
   2532..2551    +  misc_feature   cPPT/CTS (fragment): central polypurine tract and central termination sequence of HIV-1
   2553..2786    +  LTR            3' LTR (ΔU3): self-inactivating 3' long terminal repeat (LTR) from HIV-1
   2864..2985    +  polyA_signal   SV40 poly(A) signal: SV40 polyadenylation signal
   3025..3160    +  rep_origin     SV40 ori: SV40 origin of replication
   3181..3199    -  promoter       T7 promoter: promoter for bacteriophage T7 RNA polymerase
   3207..3362    +  CDS            lacZα (fragment): LacZα fragment of β-galactosidase; lacZ fragment
   3367..3795    +  rep_origin     f1 ori (sequence partly withheld): f1 bacteriophage origin of replication; arrow indicates direction of (+) strand synthesis
   3848..3952    +  promoter       AmpR promoter: bla
   3953..4813    +  CDS            AmpR: β-lactamase; bla; confers resistance to ampicillin, carbenicillin, and related antibiotics
   4984..5572    +  rep_origin     ori: high-copy-number ColE1/pMB1/pBR322/pUC origin of replication
   5755..5847    +  CDS            lacI (fragment): lac repressor; lacI; The lac repressor binds to the lac operator to inhibit transcription in E. coli. This inhibition can be relieved by adding lactose or isopropyl-β-D-thiogalactopyranoside (IPTG).
   5860..5881    +  protein_bind   CAP binding site: CAP binding activates transcription in the presence of cAMP. E. coli catabolite activator protein
   5896..5926    +  promoter       lac promoter: promoter for the E. coli lac operon
   5934..5950    +  protein_bind   lac operator: The lac repressor binds to the lac operator to inhibit transcription in E. coli. This inhibition can be relieved by adding lactose or isopropyl-β-D-thiogalactopyranoside (IPTG). lac repressor encoded by lacI
   5995..6013    +  promoter       T3 promoter: promoter for bacteriophage T3 RNA polymerase
   6041..6267    +  promoter       RSV promoter: Rous sarcoma virus enhancer/promoter
   6268..6448    +  LTR            5' LTR (truncated): truncated 5' long terminal repeat (LTR) from HIV-1
   6495..6620    +  misc_feature   HIV-1 Ψ: packaging signal of human immunodeficiency virus type 1
   6604..6967    +  CDS            HIV-1 gag (fragment): gag protein from human immunodeficiency virus 1; gag
   7113..7346    +  misc_feature   RRE: The Rev response element (RRE) of HIV-1 allows for Rev-dependent mRNA export from the nucleus to the cytoplasm.
   7723..7749    +  CDS            Rev (fragment): human immunodeficiency virus 1 (HIV-1) Rev protein; rev; enhances nuclear export of unspliced and incompletely spliced viral mRNAs
   7753..7993    +  promoter       U6 promoter: RNA polymerase III promoter for human U6 snRNA
   8023..8098    +  misc_RNA       gRNA scaffold: guide RNA scaffold for the Streptococcus pyogenes CRISPR/Cas9 system
   8154..8271    +  misc_feature   cPPT/CTS: central polypurine tract and central termination sequence of HIV-1
