[The description below was written by a language model from this plasmid's Addgene catalogue record and pLannotate feature annotations shown in this document.]
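Description:
MARK3 gRNA (BRDN0001146805) is a third-generation lentiviral CRISPR guide plasmid built on the lentiGuide-Puro backbone and designed to express a single guide RNA against human MARK3 (also known as CTAK1, KP78 or PAR1A). It is about 8.3 kb and is propagated in E. coli through a high-copy ColE1/pUC-type origin with ampicillin (β-lactamase) selection. An f1 origin, an SV40 origin and remnants of lac and phage-promoter elements are also annotated in the plasmid backbone.

The lentiviral transfer cassette begins with an RSV promoter fused to a truncated HIV-1 5' LTR, which makes genomic RNA production independent of Tat. This is followed by the Ψ packaging signal with a partial gag sequence and the Rev response element for nuclear export of the unspliced transcript. Downstream, the human U6 RNA polymerase III promoter drives the MARK3-specific spacer joined to the Streptococcus pyogenes Cas9 guide scaffold. A cPPT/CTS element, which aids nuclear import of the reverse-transcribed genome, sits between this unit and the selection cassette. That cassette uses the EF-1α core promoter with its intron A to express puromycin N-acetyltransferase, and a WPRE enhances transcript stability and expression. A self-inactivating ΔU3 3' LTR terminates the provirus and is followed by an SV40 polyadenylation signal.

The plasmid carries no Cas9, so it is intended for use with a separate Cas9 lentivector or in cells that already express Cas9, with transduced cells selected by puromycin. According to the depositor, the guide was designed against several MARK3 reference transcripts. It belongs to a human kinome guide collection associated with work on optimized sgRNA design, and it is suited to MARK3 knockout studies.
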