Addgene plasmid #77717: MARK3 gRNA (BRDN0001146805)
Purpose: 3rd generation lentiviral gRNA plasmid targeting human MARK3
Depositing lab: John Doench & David Root. Depositing organization: Broad Institute. Publication: Optimized sgRNA design to maximize activity and minimize off-target effects of CRISPR-Cas9. Doench JG, Fusi N, Sullender M, Hegde M, Vaimberg EW, Donovan KF, Smith I, Tothova Z, Wilen C, Orchard R, Virgin HW, Listgarten J, Root DE. Nat Biotechnol. 2016 Jan 18. doi: 10.1038/nbt.3437. PubMed 26780180.
Backbone
  Vector backbone: lentiGuide-Puro
  Backbone manufacturer: Zhang Lab (Addgene plasmid # 52963)
  Vector type: Mammalian Expression, Lentiviral, CRISPR
  Selectable markers: Puromycin
Growth in bacteria
  Bacterial resistance: Ampicillin, 100 μg/mL
  Growth temperature: 37°C
  Growth strain: DH5alpha
  Copy number: High Copy
Gene/Insert
  Gene/Insert name: MARK3 (alt names: MARK3; NM_001128918.2)
  gRNA/shRNA sequence: AGGACAGGTGGATCAATGCA
  Species: H. sapiens (human)
  Entrez Gene: MARK3 (a.k.a. CTAK1, KP78, PAR1A, Par-1a, VIPB)
  Promoter: hU6
  Cloning method: Unknown
  Sequencing primers: 5′ U6-F; 3′ pS2-R
Terms and licenses: Academic/Nonprofit Terms; Industry Terms: Not Available to Industry
Depositor comments: The gRNA was designed to target the following Genbank reference sequence(s): NM_001128918.2,NM_001128919.2,NM_001128920.2,NM_001128921.2,NM_002376.6. Note that this plasmid does NOT contain Cas9. It should be used in conjunction with lentiCas9-Blast (Addgene #52962) or otherwise with cell lines already expressing Cas9. Browse the full kinome gRNA library at http://www.addgene.org/pooled-library/broadgpp-human-kinome/ or visit http://www.broadinstitute.org/rnai/public/ for detailed protocols and information.
How to cite: MARK3 gRNA (BRDN0001146805) was a gift from John Doench & David Root (Addgene plasmid # 77717 ; http://n2t.net/addgene:77717 ; RRID:Addgene_77717)
