>Addgene plasmid #77717 | MARK3 gRNA (BRDN0001146805) | depositor partial sequence | sequence record 145177 | Target Sequence
AGGACAGGTGGATCAATGCA
