>Addgene plasmid #77717 | MARK3 gRNA (BRDN0001146805) | addgene partial sequence | sequence record 188293 | hU6-F
TAGAAAGTAATAATTTCTTGGGTAGTTTGCAGTTTTAAAATTATGTTTTAAAATGGACTATCATATGCTT
ACCGTAACTTGAAAGTATTTCGATTTCTTGGCTTTATATATCTTGTGGAAAGGACGAAACACCGAGGACA
GGTGGATCAATGCAGTTTTAGAGCTAGAAATAGCAAGTTAAAATAAGGCTAGTCCGTTATCAACTTGAAA
AAGTGGCACCGAGTCGGTGCTTTTTTAAGCTTGGCGTAACTAGATCTTGAGACAAATGGCAGTATTCATC
CACAATTTTAAAAGAAAAGGGGGGATTGGGGGGTACAGTGCAGGGGAAAGAATAGTAGACATAATAGCAA
CAGACATACAAACTAAAGAATTACAAAAACAAATTACAAAAATTCAAAATTTTCGGGTTTATTACAGGGA
CAGCAGAGATCCACTTTGGCGCCGGCTCGAGGGGGCCCGGGTGCAAAGATGGATAAAGTTTTAAACAGAG
AGGAATCTTTGCAGCTAATGGACCTTCTAGGTCTTGAAAGGAGTGGGAATTGGCTCCGGTGCCCGTCAGT
GGGCAGAGCG
